Addgene plasmid #200395: pCS2_Firefly_luc-60A
Purpose: A plasmid IVT template containing a Firefly luciferase CDS followed by a template-encoded poly(A) tail. Linearization at an Esp3i site.
Depositing lab: Xiao Wang. Depositing organization: Broad Institute. Publication: Chemically Modified mocRNAs for Highly Efficient Protein Expression in Mammalian Cells. Aditham A, Shi H, Guo J, Zeng H, Zhou Y, Wade SD, Huang J, Liu J, Wang X. ACS Chem Biol. 2022 Dec 16;17(12):3352-3366. doi: 10.1021/acschembio.1c00569. Epub 2022 Jan 7. PubMed 34995053.
Backbone
  Vector backbone: pCS2
  Vector type: Mammalian Expression
Growth in bacteria
  Bacterial resistance: Ampicillin, 100 μg/mL
  Growth temperature: 30°C
  Growth strain: NEB Stable
  Copy number: Unknown
Gene/Insert
  Gene/Insert name: Firefly luciferase
Terms and licenses: Academic/Nonprofit Terms; Industry Terms: Not Available to Industry
How to cite: pCS2_Firefly_luc-60A was a gift from Xiao Wang (Addgene plasmid # 200395)
