[The description below was written by a language model from this plasmid's Addgene catalogue record and pLannotate feature annotations shown in this document.]
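Description:
pCS2_Firefly_luc-60A is a pCS2-based plasmid catalogued as a mammalian expression vector, but its stated purpose is to serve as a template for in vitro transcription (IVT) of firefly luciferase mRNA. It is propagated in E. coli through a high-copy ColE1/pUC-type origin with ampicillin selection (AmpR under its own bla promoter). It also carries an f1 phage origin and leftover cloning-vector elements: lacI and lacZα fragments, a CAP site, and the lac promoter and operator.

The payload is the synthetic luc2 version of the firefly luciferase coding sequence. Directly upstream is an SP6 promoter, and beyond that the simian CMV IE94 enhancer/promoter, which is the usual pCS2 arrangement. SP6 RNA polymerase can therefore produce the transcript in vitro, while the CMV element could in principle drive expression from transfected plasmid. According to the catalogue entry, the coding sequence is followed by a template-encoded poly(A) tail (60 A by the name), and the plasmid is linearized at an Esp3I site to give run-off transcripts ending in that tail. Neither the poly(A) tract nor the Esp3I site is annotated in the feature tables. T3 and partial T7 promoters and an SV40 polyadenylation signal lie on the far side of the luciferase gene.

Two full-sequence records are provided, of 5,785 and 5,756 nt, with identical feature sets. The 29 nt difference falls between the T3 promoter and the SV40 poly(A) signal; its cause is not stated. The associated publication concerns chemically modified mRNAs for efficient protein expression in mammalian cells, consistent with use of this template to make luciferase reporter mRNA.
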