Features (pLannotate 1.2.2; 15 found; start..end, strand, type, name):
      1..589     +  rep_origin     ori: high-copy-number ColE1/pMB1/pBR322/pUC origin of replication
    772..864     +  CDS            lacI (fragment): lac repressor; lacI; The lac repressor binds to the lac operator to inhibit transcription in E. coli. This inhibition can be relieved by adding lactose or isopropyl-β-D-thiogalactopyranoside (IPTG).
    877..898     +  protein_bind   CAP binding site: CAP binding activates transcription in the presence of cAMP. E. coli catabolite activator protein
    913..943     +  promoter       lac promoter: promoter for the E. coli lac operon
    951..967     +  protein_bind   lac operator: The lac repressor binds to the lac operator to inhibit transcription in E. coli. This inhibition can be relieved by adding lactose or isopropyl-β-D-thiogalactopyranoside (IPTG). lac repressor encoded by lacI
   1012..1030    +  promoter       T3 promoter: promoter for bacteriophage T3 RNA polymerase
   1195..1329    +  polyA_signal   SV40 poly(A) signal: SV40 polyadenylation signal
   1334..1351    +  promoter       T7 promoter (fragment): promoter for bacteriophage T7 RNA polymerase
   1367..3019    -  CDS            luciferase: firefly luciferase synthetic luc2 version of the luciferase gene
   3061..3079    -  promoter       SP6 promoter: promoter for bacteriophage SP6 RNA polymerase
   3114..4091    -  promoter       CMV IE94 promoter: enhancer/promoter region of simian cytomegalovirus major immediate early transcription unit IE94
   4098..4164    +  CDS            lacZα (fragment): LacZα fragment of β-galactosidase; lacZ fragment
   4169..4597    +  rep_origin     f1 ori (sequence partly withheld): f1 bacteriophage origin of replication; arrow indicates direction of (+) strand synthesis
   4650..4754    +  promoter       AmpR promoter: bla
   4755..5615    +  CDS            AmpR: β-lactamase; bla; confers resistance to ampicillin, carbenicillin, and related antibiotics
>Addgene plasmid #200395 | pCS2_Firefly_luc-60A | addgene full sequence | sequence record 392998 | Addgene NGS Result
TTGAGATCCTTTTTTTCTGCGCGTAATCTGCTGCTTGCAAACAAAAAAACCACCGCTACCAGCGGTGGTT
TGTTTGCCGGATCAAGAGCTACCAACTCTTTTTCCGAAGGTAACTGGCTTCAGCAGAGCGCAGATACCAA
ATACTGTTCTTCTAGTGTAGCCGTAGTTAGGCCACCACTTCAAGAACTCTGTAGCACCGCCTACATACCT
CGCTCTGCTAATCCTGTTACCAGTGGCTGCTGCCAGTGGCGATAAGTCGTGTCTTACCGGGTTGGACTCA
AGACGATAGTTACCGGATAAGGCGCAGCGGTCGGGCTGAACGGGGGGTTCGTGCACACAGCCCAGCTTGG
AGCGAACGACCTACACCGAACTGAGATACCTACAGCGTGAGCTATGAGAAAGCGCCACGCTTCCCGAAGG
GAGAAAGGCGGACAGGTATCCGGTAAGCGGCAGGGTCGGAACAGGAGAGCGCACGAGGGAGCTTCCAGGG
GGAAACGCCTGGTATCTTTATAGTCCTGTCGGGTTTCGCCACCTCTGACTTGAGCGTCGATTTTTGTGAT
GCTCGTCAGGGGGGCGGAGCCTATGGAAAAACGCCAGCAACGCGGCCTTTTTACGGTTCCTGGCCTTTTG
CTGGCCTTTTGCTCACATGTTCTTTCCTGCGTTATCCCCTGATTCTGTGGATAACCGTATTACCGCCTTT
GAGTGAGCTGATACCGCTCGCCGCAGCCGAACGACCGAGCGCAGCGAGTCAGTGAGCGAGGAAGCGGAAG
AGCGCCCAATACGCAAACCGCCTCTCCCCGCGCGTTGGCCGATTCATTAATGCAGCTGGCACGACAGGTT
TCCCGACTGGAAAGCGGGCAGTGAGCGCAACGCAATTAATGTGAGTTAGCTCACTCATTAGGCACCCCAG
GCTTTACACTTTATGCTCCCGGCTCGTATGTTGTGTGGAATTGTGAGCGGATAACAATTTCACACAGGAA
ACAGCTATGACCATGATTACGCCAAGCGCGCAATTAACCCTCACTAAAGGGAACAAAAGCTGGGTACCGG
GCCCAATGCATTGGCGCCGCGGCCGCGAACGTCTCTTTTTTTTTTTTTTTTTTTTTTTTTTTTTTTTTTT
TTTTTTTTTTTTTTTTTTTCCTCCCACACCTCCCCCTGAACCTGAAACATAAAATGAATGCAATTGTTGT
TGTTAACTTGTTTATTGCAGCTTATAATGGTTACAAATAAAGCAATAGCATCACAAATTTCACAAATAAA
GCATTTTTTTCACTGCATTCTAGTTGTGGTTTGTCCAAACTCATCAATGTATCTTATCATGTCTGGATCT
ACGTAATACGACTCACTATAGTTCTAGAGGCTCGAGTTACACGGCGATCTTGCCGCCCTTCTTGGCCTTA
ATGAGAATCTCGCGGATCTTGCGGGCGTCCAACTTGCCGGTCAGTCCTTTAGGCACCTCGTCCACGAACA
CAACACCACCGCGCAGCTTCTTGGCGGTTGTAACCTGGCTGGCCACATAGTCCACGATCTCCTTCTCGGT
CATGGTTTTACCGTGTTCCAGCACGACGACTGCGGCGGGCAGCTCGCCGGCATCGTCGTCGGGCAGGCCG
GCGACCCCGGCGTCGAAGATGTTGGGGTGTTGCAGCAGGATGCTCTCCAGTTCGGCTGGGGCTACCTGGT
AGCCCTTGTATTTGATCAGGCTCTTCAGCCGGTCCACGATGAAGAAGTGCTCGTCCTCGTCCCAGTAGGC
GATGTCGCCGCTGTGCAGCCAGCCGTCCTTGTCGATGAGAGCGTTTGTAGCCTCGGGGTTGTTAACGTAG
CCGCTCATGATCATGGGGCCACGGACGCACAGCTCGCCGCGCTGGTTCACACCCAGTGTCTTACCGGTGT
CCAAGTCCACCACCTTAGCCTCGAAGAAGGGCACCACCTTGCCTACTGCGCCAGGCTTGTCGTCCCCTTC
GGGGGTGATCAGAATGGCGCTGGTTGTTTCTGTCAGGCCGTAGCCCTGGCGGATGCCTGGTAGGTGGAAG
CGTTTGGCCACGGCCTCACCTACCTCCTTGCTGAGCGGCGCCCCGCCGCTGGCGATCTCGTGCAAGTTGC
TTAGGTCGTACTTGTCGATGAGAGTGCTCTTAGCGAAGAAGCTAAATAGTGTGGGCACCAGCAGGGCAGA
TTGAATCTTATAGTCTTGCAAGCTGCGCAAGAATAGCTCCTCCTCGAAGCGGTACATGAGCACGACCCGA
AAGCCGCAGATCAAGTAGCCCAGCGTGGTGAACATGCCGAAGCCGTGGTGAAATGGCACCACGCTGAGGA
TAGCGGTGTCGGGGATGATCTGGTTGCCGAAGATGGGGTCGCGGGCATGACTGAATCGGACACAAGCGGT
GCGGTGCGGTAGGGCTACGCCCTTGGGCAATCCGGTACTGCCACTACTGTTCATGATCAGGGCGATGGTT
TTGTCCCGGTCGAAGCTCTCGGGCACGAAGTCGTACTCGTTGAAGCCGGGTGGCAAATGGGAAGTCACGA
AGGTGTACATGCTTTGGAAGCCCTGGTAGTCGGTCTTGCTATCCATGATGATGATCTTTTGTATGATCGG
TAGCTTCTTTTGCACGTTGAGGATCTTTTGCAGCCCTTTCTTGCTCACGAATACGACGGTGGGCTGGCTG
ATGCCCATGCTGTTCAGCAGCTCGCGCTCGTTGTAGATGTCGTTAGCTGGGGCCACAGCCACACCGATGA
ACAGGGCACCCAACACGGGCATGAAGAACTGCAAGCTATTCTCGCTGCACACCACGATCCGATGGTTTGT
ATTCAGCCCATAGCGCTTCATAGCTTCTGCCAGCCGAACGCTCATCTCGAAGTACTCGGCGTAGGTAATG
TCCACCTCGATATGTGCGTCGGTAAAGGCGATGGTGCCGGGCACCAGGGCGTAGCGCTTCATGGCTTTGT
GCAGCTGCTCGCCGGCGGTCCCGTCTTCGAGTGGGTAGAATGGCGCTGGGCCCTTCTTAATGTTTTTGGC
ATCTTCCATCGAATCGATGGGATCCTGCAAAAAGAACAAGTAGCTTGTATTCTATAGTGTCACCTAAATC
AAGCTTGCTCCGACGTCCCCAGGCAGAATGGCGGTTCCCTAAACGAGCATTGCTTATATAGACCTCCCAT
TAGGCACGCCTACCGCCCATTTACGTCAATGGAACGCCCATTTGCGTCATTGCCCCTCCCCATTGACGTC
AATGGGGATGTACTTGGCAGCCATCGCGGGCCATTTACCGCCATTGACGTCAATGGGAGTACTGCCAATG
TACCCTGGCGTACTTCCAATAGTAATGTACTTGCCAAGTTACTATTAATAGATATTGATGTACTGCCAAG
TGGGCCATTTACCGTCATTGACGTCAATAGGGGGCGTGAGAACGGATATGAATGGGCAATGAGCCATCCC
ATTGACGTCAATGGTGGGTGGTCCTATTGACGTCAATGGGCATTGAGCCAGGCGGGCCATTTACCGTAAT
TGACGTCAATGGGGGAGGCGCCATATACGTCAATAGGACCGCCCATATGACGTCAATAGGAAAGACCATA
TATAGAGACCATTGACGTCAATGGGGGAGTGGCTATGGGCGGTATTAGGAAGCCCCATATATGGTATATG
GGACCGCCCATTGGGAGGGGCTATCTACGTCAATAGGAAAACCCATATATGGAATACTATATGGCATAGG
GCCAATACATAGTATTGAACCTGGCCAATAGCCATATTGGCATAGGGCCATATTGGATATTGCCTATATA
TTGATCCTGGCATATAGCCAATATGGCCGCCATTATTGGCACCATGCCAATTCAATATGGCGGACTTGGC
ACAGGGCCAAGACCCCTCCTCAAACTTGGCACCGTGCCAAGTAGACCCCTCCCCAGTTGGCACAGTGCCA
GGTCCGCCATATTGAATTGGCATGGTGCCAAGTCCGCCATATTGAATTGGCTGGGGTCCAGATCCACCAT
ATTGAATTGGCACGAGTCCATATACGCCATATTGAATTGGCACAGGTCCAGATCCACCATATTGAATTGG
CATGAGTCCATATACGCCATATTGAATTGGCGGTCGACTGGCGTAATAGCGAAGAGGCCCGCACCGATCG
CCCTTCCCAACAGTTGCGCAGCCTGAATGGCGAATGGG
[124 nt withheld, positions 4169-4292]
C
[91 nt withheld, positions 4294-4384]
A
[49 nt withheld, positions 4386-4434]
CCTTTGACGTTGGAGTCCACGTTCTTT
[37 nt withheld, positions 4462-4498]
ACCCTATCTCGGTCTATTCTTTTGATTTATAAGGGATTTTGCCGATTTCGGCCTATTGGTTAAAAAATGA
GCTGATTTAACAAAAATTTAACGCGAATTTTAACAAAATATTAACGCTTACAATTTAGGTGGCACTTTTC
GGGGAAATGTGCGCGGAACCCCTATTTGTTTATTTTTCTAAATACATTCAAATATGTATCCGCTCATGAG
ACAATAACCCTGATAAATGCTTCAATAATATTGAAAAAGGAAGAGTATGAGTATTCAACATTTCCGTGTC
GCCCTTATTCCCTTTTTTGCGGCATTTTGCCTTCCTGTTTTTGCTCACCCAGAAACGCTGGTGAAAGTAA
AAGATGCTGAAGATCAGTTGGGTGCACGAGTGGGTTACATCGAACTGGATCTCAACAGCGGTAAGATCCT
TGAGAGTTTTCGCCCCGAAGAACGTTTTCCAATGATGAGCACTTTTAAAGTTCTGCTATGTGGCGCGGTA
TTATCCCGTATTGACGCCGGGCAAGAGCAACTCGGTCGCCGCATACACTATTCTCAGAATGACTTGGTTG
AGTACTCACCAGTCACAGAAAAGCATCTTACGGATGGCATGACAGTAAGAGAATTATGCAGTGCTGCCAT
AACCATGAGTGATAACACTGCGGCCAACTTACTTCTGACAACGATCGGAGGACCGAAGGAGCTAACCGCT
TTTTTGCACAACATGGGGGATCATGTAACTCGCCTTGATCGTTGGGAACCGGAGCTGAATGAAGCCATAC
CAAACGACGAGCGTGACACCACGATGCCTGTAGCAATGGCAACAACGTTGCGCAAACTATTAACTGGCGA
ACTACTTACTCTAGCTTCCCGGCAACAATTAATAGACTGGATGGAGGCGGATAAAGTTGCAGGACCACTT
CTGCGCTCGGCCCTTCCGGCTGGCTGGTTTATTGCTGATAAATCTGGAGCCGGTGAGCGTGGGTCTCGCG
GTATCATTGCAGCACTGGGGCCAGATGGTAAGCCCTCCCGTATCGTAGTTATCTACACGACGGGGAGTCA
GGCAACTATGGATGAACGAAATAGACAGATCGCTGAGATAGGTGCCTCACTGATTAAGCATTGGTAACTG
TCAGACCAAGTTTACTCATATATACTTTAGATTGATTTAAAACTTCATTTTTAATTTAAAAGGATCTAGG
TGAAGATCCTTTTTGATAATCTCATGACCAAAATCCCTTAACGTGAGTTTTCGTTCCACTGAGCGTCAGA
CCCCGTAGAAAAGATCAAAGGATCTTC
