Features (pLannotate 1.2.2; 15 found; start..end, strand, type, name):
      1..589     +  rep_origin     ori: high-copy-number ColE1/pMB1/pBR322/pUC origin of replication
    772..864     +  CDS            lacI (fragment): lac repressor; lacI; The lac repressor binds to the lac operator to inhibit transcription in E. coli. This inhibition can be relieved by adding lactose or isopropyl-β-D-thiogalactopyranoside (IPTG).
    877..898     +  protein_bind   CAP binding site: CAP binding activates transcription in the presence of cAMP. E. coli catabolite activator protein
    913..943     +  promoter       lac promoter: promoter for the E. coli lac operon
    951..967     +  protein_bind   lac operator: The lac repressor binds to the lac operator to inhibit transcription in E. coli. This inhibition can be relieved by adding lactose or isopropyl-β-D-thiogalactopyranoside (IPTG). lac repressor encoded by lacI
   1012..1030    +  promoter       T3 promoter: promoter for bacteriophage T3 RNA polymerase
   1166..1300    +  polyA_signal   SV40 poly(A) signal: SV40 polyadenylation signal
   1305..1322    +  promoter       T7 promoter (fragment): promoter for bacteriophage T7 RNA polymerase
   1338..2990    -  CDS            luciferase: firefly luciferase synthetic luc2 version of the luciferase gene
   3032..3050    -  promoter       SP6 promoter: promoter for bacteriophage SP6 RNA polymerase
   3085..4062    -  promoter       CMV IE94 promoter: enhancer/promoter region of simian cytomegalovirus major immediate early transcription unit IE94
   4069..4135    +  CDS            lacZα (fragment): LacZα fragment of β-galactosidase; lacZ fragment
   4140..4568    +  rep_origin     f1 ori (sequence partly withheld): f1 bacteriophage origin of replication; arrow indicates direction of (+) strand synthesis
   4621..4725    +  promoter       AmpR promoter: bla
   4726..5586    +  CDS            AmpR: β-lactamase; bla; confers resistance to ampicillin, carbenicillin, and related antibiotics
>Addgene plasmid #200395 | pCS2_Firefly_luc-60A | addgene full sequence | sequence record 474909 | Addgene Long Read Sequencing Result
TTGAGATCCTTTTTTTCTGCGCGTAATCTGCTGCTTGCAAACAAAAAAACCACCGCTACCAGCGGTGGTT
TGTTTGCCGGATCAAGAGCTACCAACTCTTTTTCCGAAGGTAACTGGCTTCAGCAGAGCGCAGATACCAA
ATACTGTTCTTCTAGTGTAGCCGTAGTTAGGCCACCACTTCAAGAACTCTGTAGCACCGCCTACATACCT
CGCTCTGCTAATCCTGTTACCAGTGGCTGCTGCCAGTGGCGATAAGTCGTGTCTTACCGGGTTGGACTCA
AGACGATAGTTACCGGATAAGGCGCAGCGGTCGGGCTGAACGGGGGGTTCGTGCACACAGCCCAGCTTGG
AGCGAACGACCTACACCGAACTGAGATACCTACAGCGTGAGCTATGAGAAAGCGCCACGCTTCCCGAAGG
GAGAAAGGCGGACAGGTATCCGGTAAGCGGCAGGGTCGGAACAGGAGAGCGCACGAGGGAGCTTCCAGGG
GGAAACGCCTGGTATCTTTATAGTCCTGTCGGGTTTCGCCACCTCTGACTTGAGCGTCGATTTTTGTGAT
GCTCGTCAGGGGGGCGGAGCCTATGGAAAAACGCCAGCAACGCGGCCTTTTTACGGTTCCTGGCCTTTTG
CTGGCCTTTTGCTCACATGTTCTTTCCTGCGTTATCCCCTGATTCTGTGGATAACCGTATTACCGCCTTT
GAGTGAGCTGATACCGCTCGCCGCAGCCGAACGACCGAGCGCAGCGAGTCAGTGAGCGAGGAAGCGGAAG
AGCGCCCAATACGCAAACCGCCTCTCCCCGCGCGTTGGCCGATTCATTAATGCAGCTGGCACGACAGGTT
TCCCGACTGGAAAGCGGGCAGTGAGCGCAACGCAATTAATGTGAGTTAGCTCACTCATTAGGCACCCCAG
GCTTTACACTTTATGCTCCCGGCTCGTATGTTGTGTGGAATTGTGAGCGGATAACAATTTCACACAGGAA
ACAGCTATGACCATGATTACGCCAAGCGCGCAATTAACCCTCACTAAAGGGAACAAAAGCTGGGTACCGG
GCCCAATGCATTGGCGCCGCGGCCGCGAACGTCTCTTTTTTTTTTTTTTTTTTTTTTTTTCCTCCCACAC
CTCCCCCTGAACCTGAAACATAAAATGAATGCAATTGTTGTTGTTAACTTGTTTATTGCAGCTTATAATG
GTTACAAATAAAGCAATAGCATCACAAATTTCACAAATAAAGCATTTTTTTCACTGCATTCTAGTTGTGG
TTTGTCCAAACTCATCAATGTATCTTATCATGTCTGGATCTACGTAATACGACTCACTATAGTTCTAGAG
GCTCGAGTTACACGGCGATCTTGCCGCCCTTCTTGGCCTTAATGAGAATCTCGCGGATCTTGCGGGCGTC
CAACTTGCCGGTCAGTCCTTTAGGCACCTCGTCCACGAACACAACACCACCGCGCAGCTTCTTGGCGGTT
GTAACCTGGCTGGCCACATAGTCCACGATCTCCTTCTCGGTCATGGTTTTACCGTGTTCCAGCACGACGA
CTGCGGCGGGCAGCTCGCCGGCATCGTCGTCGGGCAGGCCGGCGACCCCGGCGTCGAAGATGTTGGGGTG
TTGCAGCAGGATGCTCTCCAGTTCGGCTGGGGCTACCTGGTAGCCCTTGTATTTGATCAGGCTCTTCAGC
CGGTCCACGATGAAGAAGTGCTCGTCCTCGTCCCAGTAGGCGATGTCGCCGCTGTGCAGCCAGCCGTCCT
TGTCGATGAGAGCGTTTGTAGCCTCGGGGTTGTTAACGTAGCCGCTCATGATCATGGGGCCACGGACGCA
CAGCTCGCCGCGCTGGTTCACACCCAGTGTCTTACCGGTGTCCAAGTCCACCACCTTAGCCTCGAAGAAG
GGCACCACCTTGCCTACTGCGCCAGGCTTGTCGTCCCCTTCGGGGGTGATCAGAATGGCGCTGGTTGTTT
CTGTCAGGCCGTAGCCCTGGCGGATGCCTGGTAGGTGGAAGCGTTTGGCCACGGCCTCACCTACCTCCTT
GCTGAGCGGCGCCCCGCCGCTGGCGATCTCGTGCAAGTTGCTTAGGTCGTACTTGTCGATGAGAGTGCTC
TTAGCGAAGAAGCTAAATAGTGTGGGCACCAGCAGGGCAGATTGAATCTTATAGTCTTGCAAGCTGCGCA
AGAATAGCTCCTCCTCGAAGCGGTACATGAGCACGACCCGAAAGCCGCAGATCAAGTAGCCCAGCGTGGT
GAACATGCCGAAGCCGTGGTGAAATGGCACCACGCTGAGGATAGCGGTGTCGGGGATGATCTGGTTGCCG
AAGATGGGGTCGCGGGCATGACTGAATCGGACACAAGCGGTGCGGTGCGGTAGGGCTACGCCCTTGGGCA
ATCCGGTACTGCCACTACTGTTCATGATCAGGGCGATGGTTTTGTCCCGGTCGAAGCTCTCGGGCACGAA
GTCGTACTCGTTGAAGCCGGGTGGCAAATGGGAAGTCACGAAGGTGTACATGCTTTGGAAGCCCTGGTAG
TCGGTCTTGCTATCCATGATGATGATCTTTTGTATGATCGGTAGCTTCTTTTGCACGTTGAGGATCTTTT
GCAGCCCTTTCTTGCTCACGAATACGACGGTGGGCTGGCTGATGCCCATGCTGTTCAGCAGCTCGCGCTC
GTTGTAGATGTCGTTAGCTGGGGCCACAGCCACACCGATGAACAGGGCACCCAACACGGGCATGAAGAAC
TGCAAGCTATTCTCGCTGCACACCACGATCCGATGGTTTGTATTCAGCCCATAGCGCTTCATAGCTTCTG
CCAGCCGAACGCTCATCTCGAAGTACTCGGCGTAGGTAATGTCCACCTCGATATGTGCGTCGGTAAAGGC
GATGGTGCCGGGCACCAGGGCGTAGCGCTTCATGGCTTTGTGCAGCTGCTCGCCGGCGGTCCCGTCTTCG
AGTGGGTAGAATGGCGCTGGGCCCTTCTTAATGTTTTTGGCATCTTCCATCGAATCGATGGGATCCTGCA
AAAAGAACAAGTAGCTTGTATTCTATAGTGTCACCTAAATCAAGCTTGCTCCGACGTCCCCAGGCAGAAT
GGCGGTTCCCTAAACGAGCATTGCTTATATAGACCTCCCATTAGGCACGCCTACCGCCCATTTACGTCAA
TGGAACGCCCATTTGCGTCATTGCCCCTCCCCATTGACGTCAATGGGGATGTACTTGGCAGCCATCGCGG
GCCATTTACCGCCATTGACGTCAATGGGAGTACTGCCAATGTACCCTGGCGTACTTCCAATAGTAATGTA
CTTGCCAAGTTACTATTAATAGATATTGATGTACTGCCAAGTGGGCCATTTACCGTCATTGACGTCAATA
GGGGGCGTGAGAACGGATATGAATGGGCAATGAGCCATCCCATTGACGTCAATGGTGGGTGGTCCTATTG
ACGTCAATGGGCATTGAGCCAGGCGGGCCATTTACCGTAATTGACGTCAATGGGGGAGGCGCCATATACG
TCAATAGGACCGCCCATATGACGTCAATAGGAAAGACCATATATAGAGACCATTGACGTCAATGGGGGAG
TGGCTATGGGCGGTATTAGGAAGCCCCATATATGGTATATGGGACCGCCCATTGGGAGGGGCTATCTACG
TCAATAGGAAAACCCATATATGGAATACTATATGGCATAGGGCCAATACATAGTATTGAACCTGGCCAAT
AGCCATATTGGCATAGGGCCATATTGGATATTGCCTATATATTGATCCTGGCATATAGCCAATATGGCCG
CCATTATTGGCACCATGCCAATTCAATATGGCGGACTTGGCACAGGGCCAAGACCCCTCCTCAAACTTGG
CACCGTGCCAAGTAGACCCCTCCCCAGTTGGCACAGTGCCAGGTCCGCCATATTGAATTGGCATGGTGCC
AAGTCCGCCATATTGAATTGGCTGGGGTCCAGATCCACCATATTGAATTGGCACGAGTCCATATACGCCA
TATTGAATTGGCACAGGTCCAGATCCACCATATTGAATTGGCATGAGTCCATATACGCCATATTGAATTG
GCGGTCGACTGGCGTAATAGCGAAGAGGCCCGCACCGATCGCCCTTCCCAACAGTTGCGCAGCCTGAATG
GCGAATGGG
[124 nt withheld, positions 4140-4263]
C
[91 nt withheld, positions 4265-4355]
A
[49 nt withheld, positions 4357-4405]
CCTTTGACGTTGGAGTCCACGTTCTTT
[37 nt withheld, positions 4433-4469]
ACCCTATCTCGGTCTATTCTTTTGATTTATAAGGGATTTTGCCGATTTCGGCCTATTGGTTAAAAAATGA
GCTGATTTAACAAAAATTTAACGCGAATTTTAACAAAATATTAACGCTTACAATTTAGGTGGCACTTTTC
GGGGAAATGTGCGCGGAACCCCTATTTGTTTATTTTTCTAAATACATTCAAATATGTATCCGCTCATGAG
ACAATAACCCTGATAAATGCTTCAATAATATTGAAAAAGGAAGAGTATGAGTATTCAACATTTCCGTGTC
GCCCTTATTCCCTTTTTTGCGGCATTTTGCCTTCCTGTTTTTGCTCACCCAGAAACGCTGGTGAAAGTAA
AAGATGCTGAAGATCAGTTGGGTGCACGAGTGGGTTACATCGAACTGGATCTCAACAGCGGTAAGATCCT
TGAGAGTTTTCGCCCCGAAGAACGTTTTCCAATGATGAGCACTTTTAAAGTTCTGCTATGTGGCGCGGTA
TTATCCCGTATTGACGCCGGGCAAGAGCAACTCGGTCGCCGCATACACTATTCTCAGAATGACTTGGTTG
AGTACTCACCAGTCACAGAAAAGCATCTTACGGATGGCATGACAGTAAGAGAATTATGCAGTGCTGCCAT
AACCATGAGTGATAACACTGCGGCCAACTTACTTCTGACAACGATCGGAGGACCGAAGGAGCTAACCGCT
TTTTTGCACAACATGGGGGATCATGTAACTCGCCTTGATCGTTGGGAACCGGAGCTGAATGAAGCCATAC
CAAACGACGAGCGTGACACCACGATGCCTGTAGCAATGGCAACAACGTTGCGCAAACTATTAACTGGCGA
ACTACTTACTCTAGCTTCCCGGCAACAATTAATAGACTGGATGGAGGCGGATAAAGTTGCAGGACCACTT
CTGCGCTCGGCCCTTCCGGCTGGCTGGTTTATTGCTGATAAATCTGGAGCCGGTGAGCGTGGGTCTCGCG
GTATCATTGCAGCACTGGGGCCAGATGGTAAGCCCTCCCGTATCGTAGTTATCTACACGACGGGGAGTCA
GGCAACTATGGATGAACGAAATAGACAGATCGCTGAGATAGGTGCCTCACTGATTAAGCATTGGTAACTG
TCAGACCAAGTTTACTCATATATACTTTAGATTGATTTAAAACTTCATTTTTAATTTAAAAGGATCTAGG
TGAAGATCCTTTTTGATAATCTCATGACCAAAATCCCTTAACGTGAGTTTTCGTTCCACTGAGCGTCAGA
CCCCGTAGAAAAGATCAAAGGATCTTC
